Addgene plasmid #19110: Dom34 Y300A
Depositing lab: SeWon Suh. Depositing organization: Seoul National University. Publication: Structural and functional insights into dom34, a key component of no-go mRNA decay. Lee HH, Kim YS, Kim KH, Heo I, Kim SK, Kim O, Kim HK, Yoon JY, Kim HS, Kim do J, Lee SJ, Yoon HJ, Kim SJ, Lee BG, Song HK, Kim VN, Park CM, Suh SW. Mol Cell. 2007 Sep 21. 27(6):938-50. 10.1016/j.molcel.2007.07.019 PubMed 17889667.
Backbone
  Vector backbone: pET21a(+)
  Backbone size w/o insert (bp): 5443
  Vector type: Bacterial Expression
Growth in bacteria
  Bacterial resistance: Ampicillin, 100 μg/mL
  Growth temperature: 37°C
  Growth strain: DH5alpha
  Copy number: High Copy
Gene/Insert
  Gene/Insert name: Protein DOM34 (alt name: Saccharomyces cerevisiae)
  Species: S. cerevisiae (budding yeast)
  Insert size (bp): 936
  Mutation: Y300A
  Entrez Gene: DOM34 (a.k.a. YNL001W)
  Tag / fusion protein: C tag (C terminal on insert)
  Cloning method: Restriction Enzyme; 5′ cloning site NdeI (not destroyed); 3′ cloning site XhoI (not destroyed)
  Sequencing primers: 5′ t7
Terms and licenses: Academic/Nonprofit Terms; Industry Terms: Not Available to Industry
How to cite: Dom34 Y300A was a gift from SeWon Suh (Addgene plasmid # 19110 ; http://n2t.net/addgene:19110 ; RRID:Addgene_19110)
