[The description below was written by a language model from this plasmid's Addgene catalogue record.]
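Description:
Dom34 Y300A is a bacterial expression plasmid built on the pET21a(+) backbone (5443 bp without insert) and carrying a mutant form of the Saccharomyces cerevisiae DOM34 gene (YNL001W). The plasmid confers ampicillin resistance and is recorded as high copy. The 936 bp insert was placed between the NdeI and XhoI sites, both of which remain intact, so the coding region can be excised or swapped with the same enzymes. The record lists a T7 sequencing primer for the 5′ end, consistent with the pET design, in which a T7 promoter drives transcription of the insert in E. coli hosts that supply T7 RNA polymerase. The cloning strain listed serves for propagation rather than expression.

The encoded protein carries a single substitution, tyrosine 300 to alanine, and a C-terminal tag. The record describes this only as a "C tag" and does not state its identity. Cloning into XhoI of pET21a(+) normally fuses the insert to the vector's C-terminal His tag, but this is not confirmed here. No feature table is provided, so other vector elements cannot be verified from the record.

Dom34 is a key component of no-go mRNA decay, the surveillance pathway that acts on mRNAs bearing stalled ribosomes. The associated publication concerns structural and functional analysis of this protein, so the construct is most plausibly meant for producing recombinant point-mutant protein in bacteria for comparison with wild type in biochemical or structural experiments. The record does not state the specific role attributed to Y300.
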