>Addgene plasmid #19110 | Dom34 Y300A | addgene partial sequence | sequence record 24891 | T7-term
ACGCTCCTTCGGGCTTTGTTAGCAGCCGGATCTCAGTGGTGGTGGTGGTGGTGCTCGAGCTCCNCACCAT
CGTCTTCATCAAGATCGGGGAGCGGGTATTTTAGAATACAGGCTATACCCGTCAATTGATCAAGTTCTTC
TCCAAGAGAATGCAAAGTACTTAATACCAATGCTTTTCCTCCATTGCTCTCTACGGAGTCCATCAGTTTC
AAATATTCCTCTCTTTGTGCAATATTGTCTGAATGCAAAACTTTATCTGTTAACAGTAAATAACTAATTG
CGCCATACTCAGCCGCTTTAACTACCTCTTTTTCACCAGCCCAAGCTTTATCATCATCCTTGTTTAAATG
CAACAAAAATTCATCCATCACCATGATTTCTTTGGAGTATTTAGTATCTTGCAGCTTTGAAGCATATAGT
GGATTTTTCAAAACTTCATTAATGCCCTGTAAGTAGCCCGTGGAGCAGTGGGCTATAAAGAACATTCCTT
TGTTATCGAGTATTTTCTTATTGTGTTCCTCTTCGGCATACTGGAAAATTTTGTCCATTAATATCTTAGC
GTAGAAACCTGGAGAGCAAAGAACAATAGTCTTTAATTTATCANAATTCAAATCTTTCTTCATTGCACTG
TAAATTGCTTTATAAAATTNCNGAGTTTTTTCATCAAACTTCAGTACATCAGTAGTCCTTTTCTTTTTGN
ATATTGANGNNNNNCNTCGGNNNNNCGNNNNNGGNGGANGCACTAAACAACATGGCGATCCTTCTGNAAA
CGACGCNCGTGCNGATTAACCCGAATNCTGGTCATTNAAACTTGGTGATTATANTTTGTTTGTAGAAGGA
AGGAACCGNGCAGGNAGCAATTGCGNGGAGCAATN
